>Addgene plasmid #236279 | pL(EF1a-phi-AQP1-FKBP12DD-IRES-EGFP-WPRE) | addgene full sequence | sequence record 474327 | Addgene NGS Result
TTGAGATCCTTTTTTTCTGCGCGTAATCTGCTGCTTGCAAACAAAAAAACCACCGCTACCAGCGGTGGTT
TGTTTGCCGGATCAAGAGCTACCAACTCTTTTTCCGAAGGTAACTGGCTTCAGCAGAGCGCAGATACCAA
ATACTGTTCTTCTAGTGTAGCCGTAGTTAGGCCACCACTTCAAGAACTCTGTAGCACCGCCTACATACCT
CGCTCTGCTAATCCTGTTACCAGTGGCTGCTGCCAGTGGCGATAAGTCGTGTCTTACCGGGTTGGACTCA
AGACGATAGTTACCGGATAAGGCGCAGCGGTCGGGCTGAACGGGGGGTTCGTGCACACAGCCCAGCTTGG
AGCGAACGACCTACACCGAACTGAGATACCTACAGCGTGAGCTATGAGAAAGCGCCACGCTTCCCGAAGG
GAGAAAGGCGGACAGGTATCCGGTAAGCGGCAGGGTCGGAACAGGAGAGCGCACGAGGGAGCTTCCAGGG
GGAAACGCCTGGTATCTTTATAGTCCTGTCGGGTTTCGCCACCTCTGACTTGAGCGTCGATTTTTGTGAT
GCTCGTCAGGGGGGCGGAGCCTATGGAAAAACGCCAGCAACGCGGCCTTTTTACGGTTCCTGGCCTTTTG
CTGGCCTTTTGCTCACATGTTCTTTCCTGCGTTATCCCCTGATTCTGTGGATAACCGTATTACCGCCTTT
GAGTGAGCTGATACCGCTCGCCGCAGCCGAACGACCGAGCGCAGCGAGTCAGTGAGCGAGGAAGCGGAAG
AGCGCCCAATACGCAAACCGCCTCTCCCCGCGCGTTGGCCGATTCATTAATGCAGCTGGCACGACAGGTT
TCCCGACTGGAAAGCGGGCAGTGAGCGCAACGCAATTAATGTGAGTTAGCTCACTCATTAGGCACCCCAG
GCTTTACACTTTATGCTTCCGGCTCGTATGTTGTGTGGAATTGTGAGCGGATAACAATTTCACACAGGAA
ACAGCTATGACCATGATTACGCCAAGCGCGCAATTAACCCTCACTAAAGGGAACAAAAGCTGGAGCTGCA
AGCTTAATGTAGTCTTATGCAATACTCTTGTAGTCTTGCAACATGGTAACGATGAGTTAGCAACATGCCT
TACAAGGAGAGAAAAAGCACCGTGCATGCCGATTGGTGGAAGTAAGGTGGTACGATCGTGCCTTATTAGG
AAGGCAACAGACGGGTCTGACATGGATTGGACGAACCACTGAATTGCCGCATTGCAGAGATATTGTATTT
AAGTGCCTAGCTCGATACATAAACGGGTCTCTCTGGTTAGACCAGATCTGAGCCTGGGAGCTCTCTGGCT
AACTAGGGAACCCACTGCTTAAGCCTCAATAAAGCTTGCCTTGAGTGCTTCAAGTAGTGTGTGCCCGTCT
GTTGTGTGACTCTGGTAACTAGAGATCCCTCAGACCCTTTTAGTCAGTGTGGAAAATCTCTAGCAGTGGC
GCCCGAACAGGGACTTGAAAGCGAAAGGGAAACCAGAGGAGCTCTCTCGACGCAGGACTCGGCTTGCTGA
AGCGCGCACGGCAAGAGGCGAGGGGCGGCGACTGGTGAGTACGCCAAAAATTTTGACTAGCGGAGGCTAG
AAGGAGAGAGATGGGTGCGAGAGCGTCAGTATTAAGCGGGGGAGAATTAGATCGCGATGGGAAAAAATTC
GGTTAAGGCCAGGGGGAAAGAAAAAATATAAATTAAAACATATAGTATGGGCAAGCAGGGAGCTAGAACG
ATTCGCAGTTAATCCTGGCCTGTTAGAAACATCAGAAGGCTGTAGACAAATACTGGGACAGCTACAACCA
TCCCTTCAGACAGGATCAGAAGAACTTAGATCATTATATAATACAGTAGCAACCCTCTATTGTGTGCATC
AAAGGATAGAGATAAAAGACACCAAGGAAGCTTTAGACAAGATAGAGGAAGAGCAAAACAAAAGTAAGAC
CACCGCACAGCAAGCGGCCGCTGATCTTCAGACCTGGAGGAGGAGATATGAGGGACAATTGGAGAAGTGA
ATTATATAAATATAAAGTAGTAAAAATTGAACCATTAGGAGTAGCACCCACCAAGGCAAAGAGAAGAGTG
GTGCAGAGAGAAAAAAGAGCAGTGGGAATAGGAGCTTTGTTCCTTGGGTTCTTGGGAGCAGCAGGAAGCA
CTATGGGCGCAGCGTCAATGACGCTGACGGTACAGGCCAGACAATTATTGTCTGGTATAGTGCAGCAGCA
GAACAATTTGCTGAGGGCTATTGAGGCGCAACAGCATCTGTTGCAACTCACAGTCTGGGACATCAAGCAG
CTCCAGGCGAGAATCCTGGCTGTGGAAAGATACCTAAAGGATCAACAGCTCCTGGGGATTTGGGGTTGCT
CTGGAAAACTCATTTGCACCACTGCTGTGCCTTGGAATGCTAGTTGGAGTAATAAATCTCTGGAACAGAT
TTGGAATCACACGACCTGGATGGAGTGGGACAGAGAAATTAACAATTACACAAGCTTAATACACTCCTTA
ATTGAAGAATCGCAAAACCAGCAAGAAAAGAATGAACAAGAATTATTGGAATTAGATAAATGGGCAAGTT
TGTGGAATTGGTTTAACATAACAAATTGGCTGTGGTATATAAAATTATTCATAATGATAGTAGGAGGCTT
GGTAGGTTTAAGAATAGTTTTTGCTGTACTTTCTATAGTGAATAGAGTTAGGCAGGGATATTCACCATTA
TCGTTTCAGACCCACCTCCCAACCCCGAGGGGACCCGACAGGCCCGAAGGAATAGAAGAAGAAGGTGGAG
AGAGAGACAGAGACAGATCCATTCGATTAGTGAACGGATCTCGACGGTATCGGTTAACTTTTAAAAGAAA
AGGGGGGATTGGGGGGTACAGTGCAGGGGAAAGAATAGTAGACATAATAGCAACAGACATACAAACTAAA
GAATTACAAAAACAAATTACAAAAATTCAAAATTTTATCGATCACGAGACTAGCCTCGGCTCCGGTGCCC
GTCAGTGGGCAGAGCGCACATCGCCCACAGTCCCCGAGAAGTTGGGGGGAGGGGTCGGCAATTGAACCGG
TGCCTAGAGAAGGTGGCGCGGGGTAAACTGGGAAAGTGATGTCGTGTACTGGCTCCGCCTTTTTCCCGAG
GGTGGGGGAGAACCGTATATAAGTGCAGTAGTCGCCGTGAACGTTCTTTTTCGCAACGGGTTTGCCGCCA
GAACACAGGTAAGTGCCGTGTGTGGTTCCCGCGGGCCTGGCCTCTTTACGGGTTATGGCCCTTGCGTGCC
TTGAATTACTTCCACCTGGCTGCAGTACGTGATTCTTGATCCCGAGCTTCGGGTTGGAAGTGGGTGGGAG
AGTTCGAGGCCTTGCGCTTAAGGAGCCCCTTCGCCTCGTGCTTGAGTTGAGGCCTGGCCTGGGCGCTGGG
GCCGCCGCGTGCGAATCTGGTGGCACCTTCGCGCCTGTCTCGCTGCTTTCGATAAGTCTCTAGCCATTTA
AAATTTTTGATGACCTGCTGCGACGCTTTTTTTCTGGCAAGATAGTCTTGTAAATGCGGGCCAAGATCTG
CACACTGGTATTTCGGTTTTTGGGGCCGCGGGCGGCGACGGGGCCCGTGCGTCCCAGCGCACATGTTCGG
CGAGGCGGGGCCTGCGAGCGCGGCCACCGAGAATCGGACGGGGGTAGTCTCAAGCTGGCCGGCCTGCTCT
GGTGCCTGGCCTCGCGCCGCCGTGTATCGCCCCGCCCTGGGCGGCAAGGCTGGCCCGGTCGGCACCAGTT
GCGTGAGCGGAAAGATGGCCGCTTCCCGGCCCTGCTGCAGGGAGCTCAAAATGGAGGACGCGGCGCTCGG
GAGAGCGGGCGGGTGAGTCACCCACACAAAGGAAAAGGGCCTTTCCGTCCTCAGCCGTCGCTTCATGTGA
CTCCACGGAGTACCGGGCGCCGTCCAGGCACCTCGATTAGTTCTCGAGCTTTTGGAGTACGTCGTCTTTA
GGTTGGGGGGAGGGGTTTTATGCGATGGAGTTTCCCCACACTGAGTGGGTGGAGACTGAAGTTAGGCCAG
CTTGGCACTTGATGTAATTCTCCTTGGAATTTGCCCTTTTTGAGTTTGGATCTTGGTTCATTCTCAAGCC
TCAGACAGTGGTTCAAAGTTTTTTTCTTCCATTTCAGGTGTCGTGAGAGCTCGGATCCAGTACCCTTCAC
CATGGACTACAAGGACGACGACGACAAGGCCAGCGAGTTCAAGAAGAAGCTCTTCTGGAGGGCAGTGGTG
GCCGAGTTCCTGGCCACGACCCTCTTTGTCTTCATCAGCATCGGTTCTGCCCTGGGCTTCAAATACCCGG
TGGGGAACAACCAGACGGCGGTCCAGGACAACGTGAAGGTGTCGCTGGCCTTCGGGCTGAGCATCGCCAC
GCTGGCGCAGAGTGTGGGCCACATCAGCGGCGCCCACCTCAACCCGGCTGTCACACTGGGGCTGCTGCTC
AGCTGCCAGATCAGCATCTTCCGTGCCCTCATGTACATCATCGCCCAGTGCGTGGGGGCCATCGTCGCCA
CCGCCATCCTCTCAGGCATCACCTCCTCCCTGACTGGGAACTCGCTTGGCCGCAATGACCTGGCTGATGG
TGTGAACTCGGGCCAGGGCCTGGGCATCGAGATCATCGGGACCCTCCAGCTGGTGCTATGCGTGCTGGCT
ACTACCGACCGGAGGCGCCGTGACCTTGGTGGCTCAGCCCCCCTTGCCATCGGCCTCTCTGTAGCCCTTG
GACACCTCCTGGCTATTGACTACACTGGCTGTGGGATTAACCCTGCTCGGTCCTTTGGCTCCGCGGTGAT
CACACACAACTTCAGCAACCACTGGATTTTCTGGGTGGGGCCATTCATCGGGGGAGCCCTGGCTGTACTC
ATCTACGACTTCATCCTGGCCCCACGCAGCAGTGACCTCACAGACCGCGTGAAGGTGTGGACCAGCGGCC
AGGTGGAGGAGTATGACCTGGATGCCGACGACATCAACTCCAGGGTGGAGATGAAGCCCAAAGGAGTGCA
GGTGGAAACCATCTCCCCAGGAGACGGGCGCACCTTCCCCAAGCGCGGCCAGACCTGTGTGGTGCACTAC
ACCGGGATGCTTGAAGATGGAAAGAAAGTCGATTCCTCCCGGGACAGAAACAAGCCCTTTAAGTTTATGC
TAGGCAAGCAGGAGGTGATCCGAGGCTGGGAAGAAGGGGTTGCCCAGATGAGTGTGGGTCAGAGAGCCAA
ACTGACTATATCTCCAGATTATGCCTATGGTGCCACTGGGCACCCAGGCATCATCCCACCACATGCCACT
CTCGTCTTCGATGTGGAGCTTCTAAAACCGGAATAGCCCCTCTCCCTCCCCCCCCCCTAACGTTACTGGC
CGAAGCCGCTTGGAATAAGGCCGGTGTGCGTTTGTCTATATGTTATTTTCCACCATATTGCCGTCTTTTG
GCAATGTGAGGGCCCGGAAACCTGGCCCTGTCTTCTTGACGAGCATTCCTAGGGGTCTTTCCCCTCTCGC
CAAAGGAATGCAAGGTCTGTTGAATGTCGTGAAGGAAGCAGTTCCTCTGGAAGCTTCTTGAAGACAAACA
ACGTCTGTAGCGACCCTTTGCAGGCAGCGGAACCCCCCACCTGGCGACAGGTGCCTCTGCGGCCAAAAGC
CACGTGTATAAGATACACCTGCAAAGGCGGCACAACCCCAGTGCCACGTTGTGAGTTGGATAGTTGTGGA
AAGAGTCAAATGGCTCTCCTCAAGCGTATTCAACAAGGGGCTGAAGGATGCCCAGAAGGTACCCCATTGT
ATGGGATCTGATCTGGGGCCTCGGTGCACATGCTTTACATGTGTTTAGTCGAGGTTAAAAAAACGTCTAG
GCCCCCCGAACCACGGGGACGTGGTTTTCCTTTGAAAAACACGATGATAATATGGCCACAACCATGGTGA
GCAAGGGCGAGGAGCTGTTCACCGGGGTGGTGCCCATCCTGGTCGAGCTGGACGGCGACGTAAACGGCCA
CAAGTTCAGCGTGTCCGGCGAGGGCGAGGGCGATGCCACCTACGGCAAGCTGACCCTGAAGTTCATCTGC
ACCACCGGCAAGCTGCCCGTGCCCTGGCCCACCCTCGTGACCACCCTGACCTACGGCGTGCAGTGCTTCA
GCCGCTACCCCGACCACATGAAGCAGCACGACTTCTTCAAGTCCGCCATGCCCGAAGGCTACGTCCAGGA
GCGCACCATCTTCTTCAAGGACGACGGCAACTACAAGACCCGCGCCGAGGTGAAGTTCGAGGGCGACACC
CTGGTGAACCGCATCGAGCTGAAGGGCATCGACTTCAAGGAGGACGGCAACATCCTGGGGCACAAGCTGG
AGTACAACTACAACAGCCACAACGTCTATATCATGGCCGACAAGCAGAAGAACGGCATCAAGGTGAACTT
CAAGATCCGCCACAACATCGAGGACGGCAGCGTGCAGCTCGCCGACCACTACCAGCAGAACACCCCCATC
GGCGACGGCCCCGTGCTGCTGCCCGACAACCACTACCTGAGCACCCAGTCCGCCCTGAGCAAAGACCCCA
ACGAGAAGCGCGATCACATGGTCCTGCTGGAGTTCGTGACCGCCGCCGGGATCACTCTCGGCATGGACGA
GCTGTACAAGTAAAGCGGCCGCACTCGAGATATCTAGACCCAGCTTTCTTGTACAAAGTGGTTGATATCC
AGCACAGTGGCGGCCGCTCGACAATCAACCTCTGGATTACAAAATTTGTGAAAGATTGACTGGTATTCTT
AACTATGTTGCTCCTTTTACGCTATGTGGATACGCTGCTTTAATGCCTTTGTATCATGCTATTGCTTCCC
GTATGGCTTTCATTTTCTCCTCCTTGTATAAATCCTGGTTGCTGTCTCTTTATGAGGAGTTGTGGCCCGT
TGTCAGGCAACGTGGCGTGGTGTGCACTGTGTTTGCTGACGCAACCCCCACTGGTTGGGGCATTGCCACC
ACCTGTCAGCTCCTTTCCGGGACTTTCGCTTTCCCCCTCCCTATTGCCACGGCGGAACTCATCGCCGCCT
GCCTTGCCCGCTGCTGGACAGGGGCTCGGCTGTTGGGCACTGACAATTCCGTGGTGTTGTCGGGGAAGCT
GACGTCCTTTCCATGGCTGCTCGCCTGTGTTGCCACCTGGATTCTGCGCGGGACGTCCTTCTGCTACGTC
CCTTCGGCCCTCAATCCAGCGGACCTTCCTTCCCGCGGCCTGCTGCCGGCTCTGCGGCCTCTTCCGCGTC
TTCGCCTTCGCCCTCAGACGAGTCGGATCTCCCTTTGGGCCGCCTCCCCGCCTGGAATTCTGCAGATATC
CGGACTAGTGATCTAATTCTACCGGGGATCCGTCGAGGGCCCGGTACCTTTAAGACCAATGACTTACAAG
GCAGCTGTAGATCTTAGCCACTTTTTAAAAGAAAAGGGGGGACTGGAAGGGCTAGCTCACTCCCAACGAA
GACAAGATCTGCTTTTTGCTTGTACTGGGTCTCTCTGGTTAGACCAGATCTGAGCCTGGGAGCTCTCTGG
CTAACTAGGGAACCCACTGCTTAAGCCTCAATAAAGCTTGCCTTGAGTGCTTCAAGTAGTGTGTGCCCGT
CTGTTGTGTGACTCTGGTAACTAGAGATCCCTCAGACCCTTTTAGTCAGTGTGGAAAATCTCTAGCAGTA
GTAGTTCATGTCATCTTATTATTCAGTATTTATAACTTGCAAAGAAATGAATATCAGAGAGTGAGAGGAA
CTTGTTTATTGCAGCTTATAATGGTTACAAATAAAGCAATAGCATCACAAATTTCACAAATAAAGCATTT
TTTTCACTGCATTCTAGTTGTGGTTTGTCCAAACTCATCAATGTATCTTATCATGTCTGGCTCTAGCTAT
CCCGCCCCTAACTCCGCCCATCCCGCCCCTAACTCAGCCCAGTTCCGCCCATTCTCCGCCCCATGGCTGA
CTAATTTTTTTTATTTATGCAGAGGCCGAGGCCGCCTCGGCCTCTGAGCTATTCCAGAAGTAGTGAGGAG
GCTTTTTTGGAGGCCTAGGGACGTACCCAATTCGCCCTATAGTGAGTCGTATTACGCGCGCTCACTGGCC
GTCGTTTTACAACGTCGTGACTGGGAAAACCCTGGCGTTACCCAACTTAATCGCCTTGCAGCACATCCCC
CTTTCGCCAGCTGGCGTAATAGCGAAGAGGCCCGCACCGATCGCCCTTCCCAACAGTTGCGCAGCCTGAA
TGGCGAATGGG
[124 nt withheld, positions 8272-8395]
C
[91 nt withheld, positions 8397-8487]
A
[49 nt withheld, positions 8489-8537]
CCTTTGACGTTGGAGTCCACGTTCTTT
[37 nt withheld, positions 8565-8601]
ACCCTATCTCGGTCTATTCTTTTGATTTATAAGGGATTTTGCCGATTTCGGCCTATTGGTTAAAAAATGA
GCTGATTTAACAAAAATTTAACGCGAATTTTAACAAAATATTAACGCTTACAATTTAGGTGGCACTTTTC
GGGGAAATGTGCGCGGAACCCCTATTTGTTTATTTTTCTAAATACATTCAAATATGTATCCGCTCATGAG
ACAATAACCCTGATAAATGCTTCAATAATATTGAAAAAGGAAGAGTATGAGTATTCAACATTTCCGTGTC
GCCCTTATTCCCTTTTTTGCGGCATTTTGCCTTCCTGTTTTTGCTCACCCAGAAACGCTGGTGAAAGTAA
AAGATGCTGAAGATCAGTTGGGTGCACGAGTGGGTTACATCGAACTGGATCTCAACAGCGGTAAGATCCT
TGAGAGTTTTCGCCCCGAAGAACGTTTTCCAATGATGAGCACTTTTAAAGTTCTGCTATGTGGCGCGGTA
TTATCCCGTATTGACGCCGGGCAAGAGCAACTCGGTCGCCGCATACACTATTCTCAGAATGACTTGGTTG
AGTACTCACCAGTCACAGAAAAGCATCTTACGGATGGCATGACAGTAAGAGAATTATGCAGTGCTGCCAT
AACCATGAGTGATAACACTGCGGCCAACTTACTTCTGACAACGATCGGAGGACCGAAGGAGCTAACCGCT
TTTTTGCACAACATGGGGGATCATGTAACTCGCCTTGATCGTTGGGAACCGGAGCTGAATGAAGCCATAC
CAAACGACGAGCGTGACACCACGATGCCTGTAGCAATGGCAACAACGTTGCGCAAACTATTAACTGGCGA
ACTACTTACTCTAGCTTCCCGGCAACAATTAATAGACTGGATGGAGGCGGATAAAGTTGCAGGACCACTT
CTGCGCTCGGCCCTTCCGGCTGGCTGGTTTATTGCTGATAAATCTGGAGCCGGTGAGCGTGGGTCTCGCG
GTATCATTGCAGCACTGGGGCCAGATGGTAAGCCCTCCCGTATCGTAGTTATCTACACGACGGGGAGTCA
GGCAACTATGGATGAACGAAATAGACAGATCGCTGAGATAGGTGCCTCACTGATTAAGCATTGGTAACTG
TCAGACCAAGTTTACTCATATATACTTTAGATTGATTTAAAACTTCATTTTTAATTTAAAAGGATCTAGG
TGAAGATCCTTTTTGATAATCTCATGACCAAAATCCCTTAACGTGAGTTTTCGTTCCACTGAGCGTCAGA
CCCCGTAGAAAAGATCAAAGGATCTTC
Features (pLannotate 1.2.2; 30 found; start..end, strand, type, name):
      1..589     +  rep_origin     ori: high-copy-number ColE1/pMB1/pBR322/pUC origin of replication
    772..864     +  CDS            lacI (fragment): lac repressor; lacI; The lac repressor binds to the lac operator to inhibit transcription in E. coli. This inhibition can be relieved by adding lactose or isopropyl-β-D-thiogalactopyranoside (IPTG).
    877..898     +  protein_bind   CAP binding site: CAP binding activates transcription in the presence of cAMP. E. coli catabolite activator protein
    913..943     +  promoter       lac promoter: promoter for the E. coli lac operon
    951..967     +  protein_bind   lac operator: The lac repressor binds to the lac operator to inhibit transcription in E. coli. This inhibition can be relieved by adding lactose or isopropyl-β-D-thiogalactopyranoside (IPTG). lac repressor encoded by lacI
   1012..1030    +  promoter       T3 promoter: promoter for bacteriophage T3 RNA polymerase
   1058..1284    +  promoter       RSV promoter: Rous sarcoma virus enhancer/promoter
   1285..1465    +  LTR            5' LTR (truncated): truncated 5' long terminal repeat (LTR) from HIV-1
   1512..1637    +  misc_feature   HIV-1 Ψ: packaging signal of human immunodeficiency virus type 1
   1621..1984    +  CDS            HIV-1 gag (fragment): gag protein from human immunodeficiency virus 1; gag
   2079..2415    +  ncRNA          RRE: Accession: RF00036 - HIV Rev response element
   2740..2840    +  CDS            Rev (fragment): human immunodeficiency virus 1 (HIV-1) Rev protein; rev; enhances nuclear export of unspliced and incompletely spliced viral mRNAs
   2859..2976    +  misc_feature   cPPT/CTS: central polypurine tract and central termination sequence of HIV-1
   2998..4176    +  promoter       EF-1α promoter: strong constitutive promoter for human elongation factor EF-1α
   4208..4228    +  CDS            FLAG (fragment): FLAG® epitope tag, followed by an enterokinase cleavage site
   4229..5032    +  CDS            AQP1: AQP1_HUMAN - Also known as CHIP28. Experimental evidence at protein level: Swiss-Prot protein existence level 1. Forms a water-specific channel that provides the plasma membranes of red cells and kidney proximal tubules with high permeability to water, thereby permitting water to move in the direction of an osmotic gradient. From Homo sapiens (Human).
   5033..5353    +  CDS            DD: destabilization domain that can be stabilized by Shield1 in the ProteoTuner™ system L106P mutant of FKBP12
   5468..5930    +  misc_feature   IRES: internal ribosome entry site (IRES) of the encephalomyocarditis virus (EMCV)
   5944..6663    +  CDS            EGFP: the original enhanced GFP (Yang et al., 1996) mammalian codon-optimized
   6688..6712    -  protein_bind   attB2: mutant version of attB; recombination site for the Gateway® BP reaction BP Clonase™
   6743..7331    +  misc_feature   WPRE: woodchuck hepatitis virus posttranscriptional regulatory element
   7394..7531    +  CDS            nef (fragment): NEF_HV1LA - Experimental evidence at protein level: Swiss-Prot protein existence level 1. Extracellular Nef protein targets CD4(+) T-lymphocytes for apoptosis by interacting with CXCR4 surface receptors. From Human immunodeficiency virus type 1 group M subtype B (isolate Lai) (HIV-1).
   7517..7697    +  LTR            5' LTR (truncated): truncated 5' long terminal repeat (LTR) from HIV-1
   7769..7890    +  polyA_signal   SV40 poly(A) signal: SV40 polyadenylation signal
   7930..8065    +  rep_origin     SV40 ori: SV40 origin of replication
   8086..8104    -  promoter       T7 promoter: promoter for bacteriophage T7 RNA polymerase
   8112..8267    +  CDS            lacZα (fragment): LacZα fragment of β-galactosidase; lacZ fragment
   8272..8700    +  rep_origin     f1 ori (sequence partly withheld): f1 bacteriophage origin of replication; arrow indicates direction of (+) strand synthesis
   8753..8857    +  promoter       AmpR promoter: bla
   8858..9718    +  CDS            AmpR: β-lactamase; bla; confers resistance to ampicillin, carbenicillin, and related antibiotics
