[The description below was written by a language model from this plasmid's Addgene catalogue record and pLannotate feature annotations shown in this document.]
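Description:
pL(EF1a-phi-AQP1-FKBP12DD-IRES-EGFP-WPRE) is a 9,888-nt lentiviral transfer plasmid for expressing a chemically regulated form of human aquaporin 1 (AQP1) in mammalian cells. It is maintained in E. coli through a high-copy ColE1/pUC-type origin and selected with ampicillin (AmpR/β-lactamase). The backbone also carries an f1 origin, an SV40 origin and remnants of lac/lacZα cloning sequences flanked by T3 and T7 promoters. The viral portion has a third-generation-style layout. An RSV promoter replaces the U3 region to drive a truncated HIV-1 5' LTR, followed by the Ψ packaging signal with a gag fragment, the Rev response element and the cPPT/CTS. A truncated LTR and an SV40 polyadenylation signal close the genome at the 3' end. These elements allow packaging of the genomic RNA when helper functions are supplied in trans, and then integration into target cells.

The payload is a bicistronic cassette driven by the constitutive human EF-1α promoter. The first cistron encodes AQP1 with an N-terminal FLAG tag and a C-terminal FKBP12-derived destabilization domain (the L106P mutant). This domain directs the fusion protein to degradation unless it is stabilized by a ligand such as Shield1, so the level of the water channel can be gated chemically. An EMCV IRES then permits translation of EGFP from the same transcript, marking transduced cells independently of degron state. A WPRE downstream enhances transcript expression, and a residual Gateway attB2 site lies between EGFP and the WPRE. The associated publication concerns destabilized reporters for background-subtracted, chemically gated and multiplexed deep-tissue imaging, which suggests the construct serves as a switchable AQP1-based reporter gene. What "phi" in the name refers to is not stated in the record.
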