Addgene plasmid #236279: pL(EF1a-phi-AQP1-FKBP12DD-IRES-EGFP-WPRE)
Purpose: Lentiviral vector that can express hAqp1 with fkbp12 degron in mammalian cells. EF1a promoter. EGFP marker.
Depositing lab: Arnab Mukherjee. Depositing organization: University of California, Santa Barbara. Publication: Destabilized reporters for background-subtracted, chemically-gated, and multiplexed deep-tissue imaging. Yun J, Huang Y, Miller ADC, Chang BL, Baldini L, Dhanabalan KM, Li E, Li H, Mukherjee A. Chem Sci. 2024 Jun 4;15(28):11108-11121. doi: 10.1039/d4sc00377b. eCollection 2024 Jul 17. PubMed 39027298.
Backbone
  Vector backbone: lentiviral vector
  Vector type: Mammalian Expression, Lentiviral
Growth in bacteria
  Bacterial resistance: Ampicillin, 100 μg/mL
  Growth temperature: 37°C
  Growth strain: NEB Stable
  Copy number: High Copy
Gene/Insert
  Gene/Insert name: human aquaporin 1
  Species: H. sapiens (human)
  Entrez Gene: AQP1 (a.k.a. AQP-CHIP, CHIP28, CO)
  Promoter: EF1a
  Tag / fusion protein: fkbp12 (C terminal on insert); Flag (N terminal on insert)
  Cloning method: Gibson Cloning
  Sequencing primers: 5′ gaagaaggtggagagag
Terms and licenses: Academic/Nonprofit Terms; Industry Terms: Not Available to Industry
How to cite: pL(EF1a-phi-AQP1-FKBP12DD-IRES-EGFP-WPRE) was a gift from Arnab Mukherjee (Addgene plasmid # 236279 ; http://n2t.net/addgene:236279 ; RRID:Addgene_236279)
