>Addgene plasmid #236279 | pL(EF1a-phi-AQP1-FKBP12DD-IRES-EGFP-WPRE) | depositor partial sequence | sequence record 464976 | EF1a promoter
GGCTCCGGTGCCCGTCAGTGGGCAGAGCGCACATCGCCCACAGTCCCCGAGAAGTTGGGGGGAGGGGTCG
GCAATTGAACCGGTGCCTAGAGAAGGTGGCGCGGGGTAAACTGGGAAAGTGATGTCGTGTACTGGCTCCG
CCTTTTTCCCGAGGGTGGGGGAGAACCGTATATAAGTGCAGTAGTCGCCGTGAACGTTCTTTTTCGCAAC
GGGTTTGCCGCCAGAACACAGGTAAGTGCCGTGTGTGGTTCCCGCGGGCCTGGCCTCTTTACGGGTTATG
GCCCTTGCGTGCCTTGAATTACTTCCACCTGGCTGCAGTACGTGATTCTTGATCCCGAGCTTCGGGTTGG
AAGTGGGTGGGAGAGTTCGAGGCCTTGCGCTTAAGGAGCCCCTTCGCCTCGTGCTTGAGTTGAGGCCTGG
CCTGGGCGCTGGGGCCGCCGCGTGCGAATCTGGTGGCACCTTCGCGCCTGTCTCGCTGCTTTCGATAAGT
CTCTAGCCATTTAAAATTTTTGATGACCTGCTGCGACGCTTTTTTTCTGGCAAGATAGTCTTGTAAATGC
GGGCCAAGATCTGCACACTGGTATTTCGGTTTTTGGGGCCGCGGGCGGCGACGGGGCCCGTGCGTCCCAG
CGCACATGTTCGGCGAGGCGGGGCCTGCGAGCGCGGCCACCGAGAATCGGACGGGGGTAGTCTCAAGCTG
GCCGGCCTGCTCTGGTGCCTGGCCTCGCGCCGCCGTGTATCGCCCCGCCCTGGGCGGCAAGGCTGGCCCG
GTCGGCACCAGTTGCGTGAGCGGAAAGATGGCCGCTTCCCGGCCCTGCTGCAGGGAGCTCAAAATGGAGG
ACGCGGCGCTCGGGAGAGCGGGCGGGTGAGTCACCCACACAAAGGAAAAGGGCCTTTCCGTCCTCAGCCG
TCGCTTCATGTGACTCCACGGAGTACCGGGCGCCGTCCAGGCACCTCGATTAGTTCTCGAGCTTTTGGAG
TACGTCGTCTTTAGGTTGGGGGGAGGGGTTTTATGCGATGGAGTTTCCCCACACTGAGTGGGTGGAGACT
GAAGTTAGGCCAGCTTGGCACTTGATGTAATTCTCCTTGGAATTTGCCCTTTTTGAGTTTGGATCTTGGT
TCATTCTCAAGCCTCAGACAGTGGTTCAAAGTTTTTTTCTTCCATTTCAGGTGTCGTGA
