>Addgene plasmid #236279 | pL(EF1a-phi-AQP1-FKBP12DD-IRES-EGFP-WPRE) | depositor partial sequence | sequence record 464977 | Kozak-FLAG-hAqp1-fkbp12
GAGCTCGGATCCAGTACCCTTCACCATGGACTACAAGGACGACGACGACAAGGCCAGCGAGTTCAAGAAG
AAGCTCTTCTGGAGGGCAGTGGTGGCCGAGTTCCTGGCCACGACCCTCTTTGTCTTCATCAGCATCGGTT
CTGCCCTGGGCTTCAAATACCCGGTGGGGAACAACCAGACGGCGGTCCAGGACAACGTGAAGGTGTCGCT
GGCCTTCGGGCTGAGCATCGCCACGCTGGCGCAGAGTGTGGGCCACATCAGCGGCGCCCACCTCAACCCG
GCTGTCACACTGGGGCTGCTGCTCAGCTGCCAGATCAGCATCTTCCGTGCCCTCATGTACATCATCGCCC
AGTGCGTGGGGGCCATCGTCGCCACCGCCATCCTCTCAGGCATCACCTCCTCCCTGACTGGGAACTCGCT
TGGCCGCAATGACCTGGCTGATGGTGTGAACTCGGGCCAGGGCCTGGGCATCGAGATCATCGGGACCCTC
CAGCTGGTGCTATGCGTGCTGGCTACTACCGACCGGAGGCGCCGTGACCTTGGTGGCTCAGCCCCCCTTG
CCATCGGCCTCTCTGTAGCCCTTGGACACCTCCTGGCTATTGACTACACTGGCTGTGGGATTAACCCTGC
TCGGTCCTTTGGCTCCGCGGTGATCACACACAACTTCAGCAACCACTGGATTTTCTGGGTGGGGCCATTC
ATCGGGGGAGCCCTGGCTGTACTCATCTACGACTTCATCCTGGCCCCACGCAGCAGTGACCTCACAGACC
GCGTGAAGGTGTGGACCAGCGGCCAGGTGGAGGAGTATGACCTGGATGCCGACGACATCAACTCCAGGGT
GGAGATGAAGCCCAAAGGAGTGCAGGTGGAAACCATCTCCCCAGGAGACGGGCGCACCTTCCCCAAGCGC
GGCCAGACCTGTGTGGTGCACTACACCGGGATGCTTGAAGATGGAAAGAAAGTCGATTCCTCCCGGGACA
GAAACAAGCCCTTTAAGTTTATGCTAGGCAAGCAGGAGGTGATCCGAGGCTGGGAAGAAGGGGTTGCCCA
GATGAGTGTGGGTCAGAGAGCCAAACTGACTATATCTCCAGATTATGCCTATGGTGCCACTGGGCACCCA
GGCATCATCCCACCACATGCCACTCTCGTCTTCGATGTGGAGCTTCTAAAACCGGAATAG
