>Addgene plasmid #236279 | pL(EF1a-phi-AQP1-FKBP12DD-IRES-EGFP-WPRE) | depositor partial sequence | sequence record 464978 | IRES2
CCCCTCTCCCTCCCCCCCCCCTAACGTTACTGGCCGAAGCCGCTTGGAATAAGGCCGGTGTGCGTTTGTC
TATATGTTATTTTCCACCATATTGCCGTCTTTTGGCAATGTGAGGGCCCGGAAACCTGGCCCTGTCTTCT
TGACGAGCATTCCTAGGGGTCTTTCCCCTCTCGCCAAAGGAATGCAAGGTCTGTTGAATGTCGTGAAGGA
AGCAGTTCCTCTGGAAGCTTCTTGAAGACAAACAACGTCTGTAGCGACCCTTTGCAGGCAGCGGAACCCC
CCACCTGGCGACAGGTGCCTCTGCGGCCAAAAGCCACGTGTATAAGATACACCTGCAAAGGCGGCACAAC
CCCAGTGCCACGTTGTGAGTTGGATAGTTGTGGAAAGAGTCAAATGGCTCTCCTCAAGCGTATTCAACAA
GGGGCTGAAGGATGCCCAGAAGGTACCCCATTGTATGGGATCTGATCTGGGGCCTCGGTGCACATGCTTT
ACATGTGTTTAGTCGAGGTTAAAAAAACGTCTAGGCCCCCCGAACCACGGGGACGTGGTTTTCCTTTGAA
AAACACGATGATAATATGGCCACAACC
