>Addgene plasmid #236279 | pL(EF1a-phi-AQP1-FKBP12DD-IRES-EGFP-WPRE) | depositor partial sequence | sequence record 464979 | EGFP
ATGGTGAGCAAGGGCGAGGAGCTGTTCACCGGGGTGGTGCCCATCCTGGTCGAGCTGGACGGCGACGTAA
ACGGCCACAAGTTCAGCGTGTCCGGCGAGGGCGAGGGCGATGCCACCTACGGCAAGCTGACCCTGAAGTT
CATCTGCACCACCGGCAAGCTGCCCGTGCCCTGGCCCACCCTCGTGACCACCCTGACCTACGGCGTGCAG
TGCTTCAGCCGCTACCCCGACCACATGAAGCAGCACGACTTCTTCAAGTCCGCCATGCCCGAAGGCTACG
TCCAGGAGCGCACCATCTTCTTCAAGGACGACGGCAACTACAAGACCCGCGCCGAGGTGAAGTTCGAGGG
CGACACCCTGGTGAACCGCATCGAGCTGAAGGGCATCGACTTCAAGGAGGACGGCAACATCCTGGGGCAC
AAGCTGGAGTACAACTACAACAGCCACAACGTCTATATCATGGCCGACAAGCAGAAGAACGGCATCAAGG
TGAACTTCAAGATCCGCCACAACATCGAGGACGGCAGCGTGCAGCTCGCCGACCACTACCAGCAGAACAC
CCCCATCGGCGACGGCCCCGTGCTGCTGCCCGACAACCACTACCTGAGCACCCAGTCCGCCCTGAGCAAA
GACCCCAACGAGAAGCGCGATCACATGGTCCTGCTGGAGTTCGTGACCGCCGCCGGGATCACTCTCGGCA
TGGACGAGCTGTACAAGTAA
