>Addgene plasmid #236279 | pL(EF1a-phi-AQP1-FKBP12DD-IRES-EGFP-WPRE) | depositor partial sequence | sequence record 464980 | AmpR
ATGAGTATTCAACATTTCCGTGTCGCCCTTATTCCCTTTTTTGCGGCATTTTGCCTTCCTGTTTTTGCTC
ACCCAGAAACGCTGGTGAAAGTAAAAGATGCTGAAGATCAGTTGGGTGCACGAGTGGGTTACATCGAACT
GGATCTCAACAGCGGTAAGATCCTTGAGAGTTTTCGCCCCGAAGAACGTTTTCCAATGATGAGCACTTTT
AAAGTTCTGCTATGTGGCGCGGTATTATCCCGTATTGACGCCGGGCAAGAGCAACTCGGTCGCCGCATAC
ACTATTCTCAGAATGACTTGGTTGAGTACTCACCAGTCACAGAAAAGCATCTTACGGATGGCATGACAGT
AAGAGAATTATGCAGTGCTGCCATAACCATGAGTGATAACACTGCGGCCAACTTACTTCTGACAACGATC
GGAGGACCGAAGGAGCTAACCGCTTTTTTGCACAACATGGGGGATCATGTAACTCGCCTTGATCGTTGGG
AACCGGAGCTGAATGAAGCCATACCAAACGACGAGCGTGACACCACGATGCCTGTAGCAATGGCAACAAC
GTTGCGCAAACTATTAACTGGCGAACTACTTACTCTAGCTTCCCGGCAACAATTAATAGACTGGATGGAG
GCGGATAAAGTTGCAGGACCACTTCTGCGCTCGGCCCTTCCGGCTGGCTGGTTTATTGCTGATAAATCTG
GAGCCGGTGAGCGTGGGTCTCGCGGTATCATTGCAGCACTGGGGCCAGATGGTAAGCCCTCCCGTATCGT
AGTTATCTACACGACGGGGAGTCAGGCAACTATGGATGAACGAAATAGACAGATCGCTGAGATAGGTGCC
TCACTGATTAAGCATTGGTAA
